Addgene plasmid #58024: mTagRFP-T-Paxillin-22
Purpose: Localization: Focal Adhesions, Excitation: 555, Emission: 584
Depositing lab: Michael Davidson. Depositing organization: Florida State University, Tallahassee. Publication: Improving the photostability of bright monomeric orange and red fluorescent proteins. Shaner NC, Lin MZ, McKeown MR, Steinbach PA, Hazelwood KL, Davidson MW, Tsien RY. Nat Methods. 2008 Jun;5(6):545-51. doi: 10.1038/nmeth.1209. Epub 2008 May 4. PubMed 18454154.
Backbone
  Vector backbone: mTagRFP
  Backbone size w/o insert (bp): 4750
  Vector type: Mammalian Expression
  Selectable markers: Neomycin (select with G418)
Growth in bacteria
  Bacterial resistance: Kanamycin, 50 μg/mL
  Growth temperature: 37°C
  Growth strain: DH5alpha
  Copy number: High Copy
Gene/Insert
  Gene/Insert name: Paxillin (alt name: NM_204984.1)
  Species: G. gallus (chicken)
  Promoter: CMV
  Tag / fusion protein: mTagRFP
  Cloning method: Unknown
  Sequencing primers: 5′ CMV-F; 3′ SV40pA-R
Terms and licenses: Academic/Nonprofit Terms; Industry Terms
Depositor comments: . Excitation = 555; Emission = 584
How to cite: mTagRFP-T-Paxillin-22 was a gift from Michael Davidson (Addgene plasmid # 58024 ; http://n2t.net/addgene:58024 ; RRID:Addgene_58024)
