[The description below was written by a language model from this plasmid's Addgene catalogue record and pLannotate feature annotations shown in this document.]
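Description:
mTagRFP-T-Paxillin-22 is a mammalian expression plasmid that produces chicken (Gallus gallus) paxillin fused to the red fluorescent protein TagRFP-T, for use as a fluorescent marker of focal adhesions. The 6,411-nt sequence has the layout of an N1-style fluorescent protein vector. The human cytomegalovirus immediate early enhancer and promoter drive the paxillin coding sequence. This is followed by a short stretch of residual multiple cloning site that acts as a linker and then by the TagRFP-T coding sequence, so the fluorophore sits at the C-terminus of paxillin. The "22" in the name may refer to the linker length, but the record does not say so. An SV40 polyadenylation signal terminates the transcript. The small annotated large T antigen fragment just upstream of it is most likely part of this SV40-derived region rather than a functional element.

The plasmid is maintained in bacteria through a high-copy ColE1/pUC-type origin, and an f1 origin is also present. A single Tn5 aminoglycoside phosphotransferase gene (NeoR/KanR) serves as a dual marker. A bacterial promoter upstream gives kanamycin resistance in E. coli, while the SV40 enhancer/early promoter and HSV TK polyadenylation signal allow G418 selection of stably transfected mammalian cells. The short ble and bGH poly(A) annotations are only fragments, probably carried over from the backbone.

Paxillin is a cytoskeletal adaptor protein involved in actin-membrane attachment at cell-matrix adhesion sites, so the fusion marks focal adhesions in live or fixed cells. TagRFP-T, derived from an Entacmaea quadricolor protein, has a recorded excitation of 555 nm and emission of 584 nm. The associated publication concerns improved photostability of monomeric orange and red fluorescent proteins.
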