Features (pLannotate 1.2.2; 16 found; start..end, strand, type, name):
      1..304     +  enhancer       CMV enhancer: human cytomegalovirus immediate early enhancer
    305..508     +  promoter       CMV promoter: human cytomegalovirus (CMV) immediate early promoter
    540..2216    +  CDS            PXN: PAXI_CHICK - Experimental evidence at protein level: Swiss-Prot protein existence level 1. Cytoskeletal protein involved in actin-membrane attachment at sites of cell adhesion to the extracellular matrix (focal adhesion). Binds in vitro to vinculin as well as to the SH3 domain of c-SRC and, when tyrosine phosphorylated, to the SH2 domain of v-CRK. From Gallus gallus (Chicken).
   2217..2269    +  misc_feature   MCS: multiple cloning site
   2283..3014    +  CDS            TagRFP-T: TagRFP-T is a basic (constitutively fluorescent) red fluorescent protein published in 2008, derived from Entacmaea quadricolor. It has low acid sensitivity.
   3033..3116    +  CDS            large T antigen (fragment): large T antigen from SV40 (simian virus 40)
   3139..3260    +  polyA_signal   SV40 poly(A) signal: SV40 polyadenylation signal
   3294..3722    -  rep_origin     f1 ori (sequence partly withheld): f1 bacteriophage origin of replication; arrow indicates direction of (+) strand synthesis
   3749..3853    +  promoter       AmpR promoter: bla
   3855..4212    +  promoter       SV40 promoter: SV40 enhancer and early promoter
   4247..5041    +  CDS            NeoR/KanR: aminoglycoside phosphotransferase from Tn5; aph(3')-II (or nptII); confers resistance to neomycin, kanamycin, and G418 (Geneticin®)
   5062..5214    +  CDS            ble (fragment): BLE_KLEPN - Experimental evidence at protein level: Swiss-Prot protein existence level 1. Binding protein with a strong affinity to the bleomycin family of antibiotics. Binds to CL990; an antimitotic-antibiotic compound. From Klebsiella pneumoniae.
   5273..5320    +  polyA_signal   HSV TK poly(A) signal: herpes simplex virus thymidine kinase polyadenylation signal (Cole and Stacy, 1985)
   5411..5427    -  polyA_signal   bGH poly(A) signal (fragment): bovine growth hormone polyadenylation signal
   5649..6237    +  rep_origin     ori: high-copy-number ColE1/pMB1/pBR322/pUC origin of replication
   6352..6411    +  enhancer       CMV enhancer (fragment): human cytomegalovirus immediate early enhancer
>Addgene plasmid #58024 | mTagRFP-T-Paxillin-22 | addgene full sequence | sequence record 221561 | Addgene NGS Result
CGTTACATAACTTACGGTAAATGGCCCGCCTGGCTGACCGCCCAACGACCCCCGCCCATTGACGTCAATA
ATGACGTATGTTCCCATAGTAACGCCAATAGGGACTTTCCATTGACGTCAATGGGTGGAGTATTTACGGT
AAACTGCCCACTTGGCAGTACATCAAGTGTATCATATGCCAAGTACGCCCCCTATTGACGTCAATGACGG
TAAATGGCCCGCCTGGCATTATGCCCAGTACATGACCTTATGGGACTTTCCTACTTGGCAGTACATCTAC
GTATTAGTCATCGCTATTACCATGGTGATGCGGTTTTGGCAGTACATCAATGGGCGTGGATAGCGGTTTG
ACTCACGGGGATTTCCAAGTCTCCACCCCATTGACGTCAATGGGAGTTTGTTTTGGCACCAAAATCAACG
GGACTTTCCAAAATGTCGTAACAACTCCGCCCCATTGACGCAAATGGGCGGTAGGCGTGTACGGTGGGAG
GTCTATATAAGCAGAGCTGGTTTAGTGAACCGTCAGATCCGCTAGCACCATGGACGACCTCGATGCCTTA
CTGGCAGACCTGGAATCCACCACCTCGCATATCTCTAAGCGACCGGTGTTTCTAACAGAGGAAACGCCTT
ACTCCTACCCAACTGGAAACCATACGTACCAGGAGATTGCTGTGCCACCGCCGGTGCCCCCGCCGCCTTC
CAGTGAGGCCCTAAATGGCACTGTGATTGACCCCTTAGACCAGTGGCAACCCAGCGTGTCCAGATACGGC
CACCAGCAACCTCAGTCCCAGTCTCCGATATACAGCTCTAGTGCCAAAAGCTCCAGTGCCTCTGTTCCTA
GAGACGGGCTCAGCTCCCCTTCTCCCCGTGCCAGTGAGGAGGAACACGTGTACAGCTTCCCAAACAAGCA
GAAGTCTGCAGAACCATCTCCCACAATGACCAGCACCTCCCTGGGCAGCAACCTCTCGGAACTGGACAGG
CTTCTCCTGGAACTGAATGCTGTTCAACATAATCCCCCCAGTGGCTTCTCAGCAGATGAAGTCAGCAGAA
GCCCATCACTGCCCAATGTGACCGGACCTCACTATGTCATCCCAGAGAGCAGCAGCTCTGCAGGAGGGAA
GGCTGCACCCCCTACAAAAGAAAAACCAAAGCGGAATGGTGGGCGTGGGATTGAAGATGTGCGTCCCAGT
GTGGAGAGCCTGCTGGATGAGCTGGAGAGCTCTGTGCCAAGCCCAGTCCCTGCAATCACTGTGAGCCAAG
GGGAGGTGAGCAGCCCCCAGCGTGTCAACGCCAGTCAGCAGCAGACCCGTATCTCTGCTTCTTCAGCTAC
ACGAGAACTGGATGAGCTGATGGCGTCCCTCTCTGACTTTAAGTTCATGGCACAGGGGAAAGCCGGCGGC
AGCAGCTCCCCACCATCCACCACCCCAAAGCCTGGCAGTCAGCTGGACACCATGCTGGGAAGTCTGCAGT
CTGACCTGAACAAACTGGGGGTAGCGACGGTCGCCAAGGGTGTGTGCGGAGCCTGCAAGAAGCCGATTGC
TGGGCAGGTAGTTACAGCCATGGGGAAGACCTGGCACCCTGAGCACTTCGTCTGCACCCACTGCCAGGAG
GAGATTGGATCACGGAACTTCTTTGAGCGGGATGGGCAGCCCTACTGTGAGAAGGACTATCACAACCTCT
TCTCTCCTCGCTGCTACTACTGCAATGGGCCAATCCTTGATAAAGTGGTGACGGCTTTGGACAGGACGTG
GCACCCTGAACACTTTTTCTGTGCCCAGTGTGGAGTTTTCTTTGGACCTGAAGGATTTCATGAGAAGGAT
GGCAAAGCCTATTGCCGCAAGGACTACTTTGACATGTTTGCTCCCAAGTGTGGAGGCTGTGCCCGGGCTA
TCCTGGAAAATTACATTTCTGCCTTAAACACCCTGTGGCACCCTGAGTGCTTTGTCTGTCGGGAATGTTT
CACACCGTTCATCAACGGCAGCTTCTTCGAGCACGACGGGCAGCCCTACTGCGAGGTGCATTACCACGAG
CGCCGCGGCTCGCTGTGCTCTGGCTGCCAGAAGCCCATCACGGGACGCTGCATCACTGCCATGGGCAAGA
AATTTCACCCCGAACACTTTGTCTGTGCCTTCTGCCTCAAGCAGCTCAACAAAGGAACCTTCAAAGAACA
GAACGACAAGCCCTACTGTCAGAACTGCTTTCTCAAACTCTTCTGTCTCGAGCTCAAGCTTCGAATTCTG
CAGTCGACGGTACCGCGGGCCCGGGATCCACCGGTCGCCACCATGGTGTCTAAGGGCGAAGAGCTGATTA
AGGAGAACATGCACATGAAGCTGTACATGGAGGGCACCGTGAACAACCACCACTTCAAGTGCACATCCGA
GGGCGAAGGCAAGCCCTACGAGGGCACCCAGACCATGAGAATCAAGGTGGTCGAGGGCGGCCCTCTCCCC
TTCGCCTTCGACATCCTGGCTACCAGCTTCATGTACGGCAGCAGAACCTTCATCAACCACACCCAGGGCA
TCCCCGATTTCTTTAAGCAGTCCTTCCCTGAGGGCTTCACATGGGAGAGAGTCACCACATACGAAGACGG
GGGCGTGCTGACCGCTACCCAGGACACCAGCCTCCAGGACGGCTGCCTCATCTACAACGTCAAGATCAGA
GGGGTGAACTTCCCATCCAACGGCCCTGTGATGCAGAAGAAAACACTCGGCTGGGAGGCCAACACCGAGA
TGCTGTACCCCGCTGACGGCGGCCTGGAAGGCAGAACCGACATGGCCCTGAAGCTCGTGGGCGGGGGCCA
CCTGATCTGCAACTTCAAGACCACATACAGATCCAAGAAACCCGCTAAGAACCTCAAGATGCCCGGCGTC
TACTATGTGGACCACAGACTGGAAAGAATCAAGGAGGCCGACAAAGAGACCTACGTCGAGCAGCACGAGG
TGGCTGTGGCCAGATACTGCGACCTCCCTAGCAAACTGGGGCACAAACTTAATGGCATGGACGAGCTGTA
CAAGTAAGCGGCCGCGACTCTAGATCATAATCAGCCATACCACATTTGTAGAGGTTTTACTTGCTTTAAA
AAACCTCCCACACCTCCCCCTGAACCTGAAACATAAAATGAATGCAATTGTTGTTGTTAACTTGTTTATT
GCAGCTTATAATGGTTACAAATAAAGCAATAGCATCACAAATTTCACAAATAAAGCATTTTTTTCACTGC
ATTCTAGTTGTGGTTTGTCCAAACTCATCAATGTATCTTAAGGCGTAAATTGTAAGCGTTAATATTTTGT
TAAAATTCGCGTTAAATTTTTGTTAAATCAGCTCATTTTTTAACCAATAGGCCGAAATCGGCAAAATCCC
TTATAAATCAAAAGAATAGACCGAGATAGGGT
[37 nt withheld, positions 3393-3429]
AAAGAACGTGGACTCCAACGTCAAAGG
[49 nt withheld, positions 3457-3505]
T
[91 nt withheld, positions 3507-3597]
G
[124 nt withheld, positions 3599-3722]
CAGGTGGCACTTTTCGGGGAAATGTGCGCGGAACCCCTATTTGTTTATTTTTCTAAATACATTCAAATAT
GTATCCGCTCATGAGACAATAACCCTGATAAATGCTTCAATAATATTGAAAAAGGAAGAGTCCTGAGGCG
GAAAGAACCAGCTGTGGAATGTGTGTCAGTTAGGGTGTGGAAAGTCCCCAGGCTCCCCAGCAGGCAGAAG
TATGCAAAGCATGCATCTCAATTAGTCAGCAACCAGGTGTGGAAAGTCCCCAGGCTCCCCAGCAGGCAGA
AGTATGCAAAGCATGCATCTCAATTAGTCAGCAACCATAGTCCCGCCCCTAACTCCGCCCATCCCGCCCC
TAACTCCGCCCAGTTCCGCCCATTCTCCGCCCCATGGCTGACTAATTTTTTTTATTTATGCAGAGGCCGA
GGCCGCCTCGGCCTCTGAGCTATTCCAGAAGTAGTGAGGAGGCTTTTTTGGAGGCCTAGGCTTTTGCAAA
GATCGATCAAGAGACAGGATGAGGATCGTTTCGCATGATTGAACAAGATGGATTGCACGCAGGTTCTCCG
GCCGCTTGGGTGGAGAGGCTATTCGGCTATGACTGGGCACAACAGACAATCGGCTGCTCTGATGCCGCCG
TGTTCCGGCTGTCAGCGCAGGGGCGCCCGGTTCTTTTTGTCAAGACCGACCTGTCCGGTGCCCTGAATGA
ACTGCAAGACGAGGCAGCGCGGCTATCGTGGCTGGCCACGACGGGCGTTCCTTGCGCAGCTGTGCTCGAC
GTTGTCACTGAAGCGGGAAGGGACTGGCTGCTATTGGGCGAAGTGCCGGGGCAGGATCTCCTGTCATCTC
ACCTTGCTCCTGCCGAGAAAGTATCCATCATGGCTGATGCAATGCGGCGGCTGCATACGCTTGATCCGGC
TACCTGCCCATTCGACCACCAAGCGAAACATCGCATCGAGCGAGCACGTACTCGGATGGAAGCCGGTCTT
GTCGATCAGGATGATCTGGACGAAGAGCATCAGGGGCTCGCGCCAGCCGAACTGTTCGCCAGGCTCAAGG
CGAGCATGCCCGACGGCGAGGATCTCGTCGTGACCCATGGCGATGCCTGCTTGCCGAATATCATGGTGGA
AAATGGCCGCTTTTCTGGATTCATCGACTGTGGCCGGCTGGGTGTGGCGGACCGCTATCAGGACATAGCG
TTGGCTACCCGTGATATTGCTGAAGAGCTTGGCGGCGAATGGGCTGACCGCTTCCTCGTGCTTTACGGTA
TCGCCGCTCCCGATTCGCAGCGCATCGCCTTCTATCGCCTTCTTGACGAGTTCTTCTGAGCGGGACTCTG
GGGTTCGAAATGACCGACCAAGCGACGCCCAACCTGCCATCACGAGATTTCGATTCCACCGCCGCCTTCT
ATGAAAGGTTGGGCTTCGGAATCGTTTTCCGGGACGCCGGCTGGATGATCCTCCAGCGCGGGGATCTCAT
GCTGGAGTTCTTCGCCCACCCTAGGGGGAGGCTAACTGAAACACGGAAGGAGACAATACCGGAAGGAACC
CGCGCTATGACGGCAATAAAAAGACAGAATAAAACGCACGGTGTTGGGTCGTTTGTTCATAAACGCGGGG
TTCGGTCCCAGGGCTGGCACTCTGTCGATACCCCACCGAGACCCCATTGGGGCCAATACGCCCGCGTTTC
TTCCTTTTCCCCACCCCACCCCCCAAGTTCGGGTGAAGGCCCAGGGCTCGCAGCCAACGTCGGGGCGGCA
GGCCCTGCCATAGCCTCAGGTTACTCATATATACTTTAGATTGATTTAAAACTTCATTTTTAATTTAAAA
GGATCTAGGTGAAGATCCTTTTTGATAATCTCATGACCAAAATCCCTTAACGTGAGTTTTCGTTCCACTG
AGCGTCAGACCCCGTAGAAAAGATCAAAGGATCTTCTTGAGATCCTTTTTTTCTGCGCGTAATCTGCTGC
TTGCAAACAAAAAAACCACCGCTACCAGCGGTGGTTTGTTTGCCGGATCAAGAGCTACCAACTCTTTTTC
CGAAGGTAACTGGCTTCAGCAGAGCGCAGATACCAAATACTGTTCTTCTAGTGTAGCCGTAGTTAGGCCA
CCACTTCAAGAACTCTGTAGCACCGCCTACATACCTCGCTCTGCTAATCCTGTTACCAGTGGCTGCTGCC
AGTGGCGATAAGTCGTGTCTTACCGGGTTGGACTCAAGACGATAGTTACCGGATAAGGCGCAGCGGTCGG
GCTGAACGGGGGGTTCGTGCACACAGCCCAGCTTGGAGCGAACGACCTACACCGAACTGAGATACCTACA
GCGTGAGCTATGAGAAAGCGCCACGCTTCCCGAAGGGAGAAAGGCGGACAGGTATCCGGTAAGCGGCAGG
GTCGGAACAGGAGAGCGCACGAGGGAGCTTCCAGGGGGAAACGCCTGGTATCTTTATAGTCCTGTCGGGT
TTCGCCACCTCTGACTTGAGCGTCGATTTTTGTGATGCTCGTCAGGGGGGCGGAGCCTATGGAAAAACGC
CAGCAACGCGGCCTTTTTACGGTTCCTGGCCTTTTGCTGGCCTTTTGCTCACATGTTCTTTCCTGCGTTA
TCCCCTGATTCTGTGGATAACCGTATTACCGCCATGCATTAGTTATTAATAGTAATCAATTACGGGGTCA
TTAGTTCATAGCCCATATATGGAGTTCCG
