>Addgene plasmid #58024 | mTagRFP-T-Paxillin-22 | depositor partial sequence | sequence record 89173 | insert sequence
GACGTCAGATCCGCTAGCACCATGGACGACCTCGATGCCTTACTGGCAGACCTGGAATCCACCACCTCGC
ATATCTCTAAGCGACCGGTGTTTCTAACAGAGGAAACGCCTTACTCCTACCCAACTGGAAACCATACGTA
CCAGGAGATTGCTGTGCCACCGCCGGTGCCCCCGCCGCCTTCCAGTGAGGCCCTAAATGGCACTGTGATT
GACCCCTTAGACCAGTGGCAACCCAGCGTGTCCAGATACGGCCACCAGCAACCTCAGTCCCAGTCTCCGA
TATACAGCTCTAGTGCCAAAAGCTCCAGTGCCTCTGTTCCTAGAGACGGGCTCAGCTCCCCTTCTCCCCG
TGCCAGTGAGGAGGAACACGTGTACAGCTTCCCAAACAAGCAGAAGTCTGCAGAACCATCTCCCACAATG
ACCAGCACCTCCCTGGGCAGCAACCTCTCGGAACTGGACAGGCTTCTCCTGGAACTGAATGCTGTTCAAC
ATAATCCCCCCAGTGGCTTCTCAGCAGATGAAGTCAGCAGAAGCCCATCACTGCCCAATGTGACCGGACC
TCACTATGTCATCCCAGAGAGCAGCAGCTCTGCAGGAGGGAAGGCTGCACCCCCTACAAAAGAAAAACCA
AAGCGGAATGGTGGGCGTGGGATTGAAGATGTGCGTCCCAGTGTGGAGAGCCTGCTGGATGAGCTGGAGA
GCTCTGTGCCAAGCCCAGTCCCTGCAATCACTGTGAGCCAAGGGGAGGTGAGCAGCCCCCAGCGTGTCAA
CGCCAGTCAGCAGCAGACCCGTATCTCTGCTTCTTCAGCTACACGAGAACTGGATGAGCTGATGGCGTCC
CTCTCTGACTTTAAGTTCATGGCACAGGGGAAAGCCGGCGGCAGCAGCTCCCCACCATCCACCACCCCAA
AGCCT
