>Addgene plasmid #58024 | mTagRFP-T-Paxillin-22 | depositor partial sequence | sequence record 89174 | insert sequence 2
AGCGCCGCGGCTCGCTGTGCTCTGGCTGCCAGAAGCCCATCACGGGACGCTGCATCACTGCCATGGGCAA
GAAATTTCACCCCGAACACTTTGTCTGTGCCTTCTGCCTCAAGCAGCTCAACAAAGGAACCTTCAAAGAA
CAGAACGACAAGCCCTACTGTCAGAACTGCTTTCTCAAACTCTTCTGTCTCGAGCTCAAGCTTCGAATTC
TGCAGTCGACGGTACCGCGGGCCCGGGATCCACCGGTCGCCACCATGGTGTCTAAGGGCGAAGAGCTGAT
TAAGGAGAACATGCACATGAAGCTGTACATGGAGGGCACCGTGAACAACCACCACTTCAAGTGCACATCC
GAGGGCGAAGGCAAGCCCTACGAGGGCACCCAGACCATGAGAATCAAGGTGGTCGAGGGCGGCCCTCTCC
CCTTCGCCTTCGACATCCTGGCTACCAGCTTCATGTACGGCAGCAGAACCTTCATCAACCACACCCAGGG
CATCCCCGATTTCTTTAAGCAGTCCTTCCCTGAGGGCTTCACATGGGAGAGAGTCACCACATACGAAGAC
GGGGGCGTGCTGACCGCTACCCAGGACACCAGCCTCCAGGACGGCTGCCTCATCTACAACGTCAAGATCA
GAGGGGTGAACTTCCCATCCAACGGCCCTGTGATGCAGAAGAAAACACTCGGCTGGGAGGCCAACACCGA
GATGCTGTACCCCGCTGACGGCGGCCTGGAAGGCAGAACCGACATGGCCCTGAAGCTCGTGGGCGGGGGC
CACCTGATCTGCAACTTCAAGACCACATACAGATCCAAGAAACCCGCTAAGAACCTCAAGATGCCCGGCG
TCTACTATGTGGACCACAGACTGGAAAGAATCAAGGAGGCCGACAAAGAGACCTACGTCGAGCAGCACGA
GGTGGCTGTGGCCAGATACTGCGACCTCCCTAGCAAACTGGGGCACAAACTTAATGGCATGGACGAGCTG
TACAAGTAAGCGGCCGCGACTCTAGATCATAATCAGCCATACCACATT
